>Addgene plasmid #87942 | pHES941 | addgene full sequence | sequence record 180361 | Addgene NGS Result
AATAGACCTGAATCCCTATCAGTGATAGAGATCTCCCTATCAGTGATAGAGATTCTTCCTTGTTTCTTTT
TCTGCAGGTCGACAAACAAATGCTCGACATAAAAATGAAGCTACTGTCTTCTATCGAACAAGCATGCGAT
ATTTGCCGACTTAAAAAGCTCAAGTGCTCCAAAGAAAAACCGAAGTGCGCCAAGTGTCTGAAGAACAACT
GGGAGTGTTGCTACTCTCCCAAAACCAAAAGGTCTCCGCTGACTAGGGCACATCTGACAGAAGTGGAATC
AAGGCTAGAAAGACTGGAACAGCTATTTCTACTGATTTTTCCTCGAGAAGACCTTGGCATGATTTTGAAA
ATGGATTCTTTACAGGATATAAAAGCATTGTTAACAGGATTATTTGTACAAGATAATGTGAATAAAGATG
CCGTCACAGATAGATTGGCTTCAGTGGAGACTGATATGCCTCTAACATTGAGACAGCATAGAATAAGTGC
GACATCATCATCGGAAGAGAGTAGTAACAAAGGTCAAAGACAGTTGACTGTATCGATTGACTCGGCAGGA
TCCGGTGACGGTGCTGGTTTAAAGTTCAATAAAGTCAGAGTTGTGAGAGCACTGGATGCTGTTGCTCTCC
CACAGCCATTGGGCGTTCCAAATGAAAGCCAAGCCCTAAGCCAGAGATTCACTTTTTCACCAGGTCAAGA
CATACAGTTGATTCCACCACTGATCAACCTGTTAATGAGCATTGAACCAGATGTGATCTATGCAGGACAT
GACAACACAAAACCTGACACCTCCAGTTCTTTGCTGACAAGTCTTAATCAACTAGGCGAGAGGCAACTTC
TTTCAGTAGTCAAGTGGTCTAAATCATTGCCAGGTTTTCGAAACTTACATATTGATGACCAGATAACTCT
CATTCAGTATTCTTGGATGAGCTTAATGGTGTTTGGTCTAGGATGGAGATCCTACAAACATGTCAGTGGG
CAGATGCTGTATTTTGCACCTGATCTAATACTAAATGAACAGCGGATGAAAGAATCATCATTCTATTCAT
TATGCCTTACCATGTGGCAGATCCCACAGGAGTTTGTCAAGCTTCAAGTTAGCCAAGAAGAGTTCCTCTG
TATGAAAGTATTGTTACTTCTTAATACAATTCCTTTGGAAGGGCTACGAAGTCAAACCCAGTTTGAGGAG
ATGAGGTCAAGCTACATTAGAGAGCTCATCAAGGCAATTGGTTTGAGGCAAAAAGGAGTTGTGTCGAGCT
CACAGCGTTTCTATCAACTTACAAAACTTCTTGATAACTCGCATGATCTTGTCAAACAGCTTCATCTGTA
CTGCTTGAATACATTTATCCAGTCCCGGGCACTGAGTGTTGAATTTCCAGAAATGATGTCTGAAGTTATT
GCTGCACAATTACCCAAGATATTGGCAGGGATGGTGAAACCCCTTCTCTTTCATAAAAAGGCGGCCGCAG
GTGACGGTGCTGGTTTAATTAACATGACGGTCGACCATGATTTCAATAGCGAAGATATTTTATTCCCCAT
AGAAAGCATGAGTAGTATACAATACGTGGAGAATAATAACCCAAATAATATTAACAACGATGTTATCCCG
TATTCTCTAGATATCAAAAACACTGTCTTAGATAGTGCGGATCTCAATGACATTCAAAATCAAGAAACTT
CACTGAATTTGGGGCTTCCTCCACTATCTTTCGACTCTCCACTGCCCGTAACGGAAACGATACCATCCAC
TACCGATAACAGCTTGCATTTGAAAGCTGATAGCAACAAAAATCGCGATGCAAGAACTATTGAAAATGAT
AGTGAAATTAAGAGTACTAATAATGCTAGTGGCTCTGGGGCAAATCAATACACAACTCTTACTTCACCTT
ATCCTATGAACGACATTTTGTACAACATGAACAATCCGTTACAATCACCGTCACCTTCATCGGTACCTCA
AAATCCGACTATAAATCCTCCCATAAATACAGCAAGTAACGAAACTAATTTATCGCCTCAAACTTCAAAT
GGTAATGAAACTCTTATATCTCCTCGAGCCCAACAACATACGTCCATTAAAGATAATCGTCTGTCCTTAC
CTAATGGTGCTAATTCGAATCTTTTCATTGACACTAACCCAAACAATTTGAACGAAAAACTAAGAAATCA
ATTGAACTCAGATACAAATTCATATTCTAACTCCATTTCTAATTCAAACTCCAATTCTACGGGTAATTTA
AATTCCAGTTATTTTAATTCACTGAACATAGACTCCATGCTAGATGATTACGTTTCTAGTGATCTCTTAT
TGAATGATGATGATGATGACACTAATTTATCACGCCGAAGATTTAGCGACGTTATAACAAACCAAGAGCT
CTAAGCAAATAGCTAAATTATATACGAATTAATATTATGATTAAGTGTTTACGTGAGTGCGATATTTTTA
TTACTATCTTATACAGTTGTATATACTCTATAAAATGAGTTGTCTATTAATTAACGCGATGAATGCTTTC
TGGGTTTACCTCTCCAACAACTCTAGTTTACTTCTCAATACATTCAATTGTATTTGATTTGTCAATACTT
CATCATTAATCAATTCTATAGTTTTGTTTTTCTCGTTTATTTCCAAATTTAATGCATCAATTTTATTATT
CAATTTGTCGTTGATTTTGGTTAATGATTTTATGGTTTGATCTCTGGCATTGATTGTTTGTGTTAGTTTT
TCATTATTGATAATTAAATTATTTAAGTTAGTTATCAACTCGGTGTTTTCAAGTTTCAAGTTTTCAATTT
CTTTAGAGTTTATTAGATTTGTCAAAGTTTCTGAATTGCTTGATTGGTCCGGCCCAGGTATTGTTAGCGG
TTTGAAGCAGGCGGCAGAAGAAGTAACAAAGGAACCTAGAGGCCTTTTGATGTTAGCAGAATTGTCATGC
AAGGGCTCCCTATCTACTGGAGAATATACTAAGGGTACTGTTGACATTGCGAAGAGCGACAAAGATTTTG
TTATCGGCTTTATTGCTCAAAGAGACATGGGTGGAAGAGATGAAGGTTACGATTGGTTGATTATGACACC
CGGTGTGGGTTTAGATGACAAGGGAGACGCATTGGGTCAACAGTATAGAACCGTGGATGATGTGGTCTCT
ACAGGATCTGACATTATTATTGTTGGAAGAGGACTATTTGCAAAGGGAAGGGATGCTAAGGTAGAGGGTG
AACGTTACAGAAAAGCAGGCTGGGGTTTAAACATTTAAATGGCCGGCCCAGCTTTTGTTCCCTTTAGTGA
GGGTTAATTCCGAGCTTGGCGTAATCATGGTCATAGCTGTTTCCTGTGTGAAATTGTTATCCGCTCACAA
TTCCACACAACATACGAGCCGGAAGCATAAAGTGTAAAGCCTGGGGTGCCTAATGAGTGAGCTAACTCAC
ATTAATTGCGTTGCGCTCACTGCCCGCTTTCCAGTCGGGAAACCTGTCGTGCCAGCTGCATTAATGAATC
GGCCAACGCGCGGGGAGAGGCGGTTTGCGTATTGGGCGCTCTTCCGCTTCCTCGCTCACTGACTCGCTGC
GCTCGGTCGTTCGGCTGCGGCGAGCGGTATCAGCTCACTCAAAGGCGGTAATACGGTTATCCACAGAATC
AGGGGATAACGCAGGAAAGAACATGTGAGCAAAAGGCCAGCAAAAGGCCAGGAACCGTAAAAAGGCCGCG
TTGCTGGCGTTTTTCCATAGGCTCCGCCCCCCTGACGAGCATCACAAAAATCGACGCTCAAGTCAGAGGT
GGCGAAACCCGACAGGACTATAAAGATACCAGGCGTTTCCCCCTGGAAGCTCCCTCGTGCGCTCTCCTGT
TCCGACCCTGCCGCTTACCGGATACCTGTCCGCCTTTCTCCCTTCGGGAAGCGTGGCGCTTTCTCATAGC
TCACGCTGTAGGTATCTCAGTTCGGTGTAGGTCGTTCGCTCCAAGCTGGGCTGTGTGCACGAACCCCCCG
TTCAGCCCGACCGCTGCGCCTTATCCGGTAACTATCGTCTTGAGTCCAACCCGGTAAGACACGACTTATC
GCCACTGGCAGCAGCCACTGGTAACAGGATTAGCAGAGCGAGGTATGTAGGCGGTGCTACAGAGTTCTTG
AAGTGGTGGCCTAACTACGGCTACACTAGAAGAACAGTATTTGGTATCTGCGCTCTGCTGAAGCCAGTTA
CCTTCGGAAAAAGAGTTGGTAGCTCTTGATCCGGCAAACAAACCACCGCTGGTAGCGGTGGTTTTTTTGT
TTGCAAGCAGCAGATTACGCGCAGAAAAAAAGGATCTCAAGAAGATCCTTTGATCTTTTCTACGGGGTCT
GACGCTCAGTGGAACGAAAACTCACGTTAAGGGATTTTGGTCATGAGATTATCAAAAAGGATCTTCACCT
AGATCCTTTTAAATTAAAAATGAAGTTTTAAATCAATCTAAAGTATATATGAGTAAACTTGGTCTGACAG
TTACCAATGCTTAATCAGTGAGGCACCTATCTCAGCGATCTGTCTATTTCGTTCATCCATAGTTGCCTGA
CTCCCCGTCGTGTAGATAACTACGATACGGGAGGGCTTACCATCTGGCCCCAGTGCTGCAATGATACCGC
GAGACCCACGCTCACCGGCTCCAGATTTATCAGCAATAAACCAGCCAGCCGGAAGGGCCGAGCGCAGAAG
TGGTCCTGCAACTTTATCCGCCTCCATCCAGTCTATTAATTGTTGCCGGGAAGCTAGAGTAAGTAGTTCG
CCAGTTAATAGTTTGCGCAACGTTGTTGCCATTGCTACAGGCATCGTGGTGTCACGCTCGTCGTTTGGTA
TGGCTTCATTCAGCTCCGGTTCCCAACGATCAAGGCGAGTTACATGATCCCCCATGTTGTGCAAAAAAGC
GGTTAGCTCCTTCGGTCCTCCGATCGTTGTCAGAAGTAAGTTGGCCGCAGTGTTATCACTCATGGTTATG
GCAGCACTGCATAATTCTCTTACTGTCATGCCATCCGTAAGATGCTTTTCTGTGACTGGTGAGTACTCAA
CCAAGTCATTCTGAGAATAGTGTATGCGGCGACCGAGTTGCTCTTGCCCGGCGTCAATACGGGATAATAC
CGCGCCACATAGCAGAACTTTAAAAGTGCTCATCATTGGAAAACGTTCTTCGGGGCGAAAACTCTCAAGG
ATCTTACCGCTGTTGAGATCCAGTTCGATGTAACCCACTCGTGCACCCAACTGATCTTCAGCATCTTTTA
CTTTCACCAGCGTTTCTGGGTGAGCAAAAACAGGAAGGCAAAATGCCGCAAAAAAGGGAATAAGGGCGAC
ACGGAAATGTTGAATACTCATACTCTTCCTTTTTCAATATTATTGAAGCATTTATCAGGGTTATTGTCTC
ATGAGCGGATACATATTTGAATGTATTTAGAAAAATAAACAAATAGGGGTTCCGCGCACATTTCCCCGAA
AAGTGCCACCTGACGTCCTCGGCGCGCCGACGTCTAAGAAACCATTATTATCATGACATTAACCTATAAA
AATAGGCGTATCACGAGGCCCTTTCGTCTCGCGCGTTTCGGTGATGACGGTGAAAACCTCTGACACATGC
AGCTCCCGGAGACGGTCACAGCTTGTCTGTAAGCGGATGCCGGGAGCAGACAAGCCCGTCAGGGCGCGTC
AGCGGGTGTTGGCGGGTGTCGGGGCTGGCTTAACTATGCGGCATCAGAGCAGATTGTACTGAGAGTGCAC
CATACCACCTTTTCAATTCATCATTTTTTTTTTATTCTTTTTTTTGATTTCGGTTTCCTTGAAATTTTTT
TGATTCGGTAATCTCCGAACAGAAGGAAGAACGAAGGAAGGAGCACAGACTTAGATTGGTATATATACGC
ATATTGGGTCAGCAGTACAGAACCGTCGACGAAGTTGTAAGTGGTGGATCAGATATCATCATTGTTGGCA
GAGGACTTTTCGCCAAGGGTAGAGATCCTAATACTAAACTCACAAATTAGAGCTTCAATTTAATTATATC
AGTTATTACCCTATGCGGTGTGAAATACCGCACAGATGCGTAAGGAGAAAATACCGCATCAGGAAATTGT
AAGCGTTAATATTTTGTTAAAATTCGCGTTAAATTTTTGTTAAATCAGCTCATTTTTTAACCAATAGGCC
GAAATCGGCAAAATCCCTTATAAATCAAAAGAATAGACCGAGATAGGGT
[37 nt withheld, positions 6210-6246]
AAAGAACGTGGACTCCAACGTCAAAGG
[49 nt withheld, positions 6274-6322]
T
[91 nt withheld, positions 6324-6414]
G
[124 nt withheld, positions 6416-6539]
CCATTCGCCATTCAGGCTGCGCAACTGTTGGGAAGGGCGATCGGTGCGGGCCTCTTCGCTATTACGCCAG
CTGGCGAAAGGGGGATGTGCTGCAAGGCGATTAAGTTGGGTAACGCCAGGGTTTTCCCAGTCACGACGTT
GTAAAACGACGGCCAGTGAATTGTAATACGACTCACTATAGGGGGCCAGCGTGGCCGTTTAAACAGAACG
AAGGAAGGAGCACAGACTTAGATTGGTATATATACGCATATGTAGTGTTGAAGAAACATGAAATTGCCCA
GTATTCTTAACCCAACTGCACAGAACAAAAACCTGCAGGAAACGAAGATAAATCATGTCGAAAGCTACAT
ATAAGGAACGTGCTGCTACTCATCCTAGTCCTGTTGCTGCCAAGCTATTTAATATCATGCACGAAAAGCA
AACAAACTTGTGTGCTTCATTGGATGTTCGTACCACCAAGGAATTACTGGAGTTAGTTGAAGCATTAGGT
CCCAAAATTTGTTTACTAAAAACACATGTGGATATCTTGACTGATTTTTCCATGGAGGGCACAGTTAAGC
CGCTAAAGGCATTATCCGCCAAGTACAATTTTTTACTCTTCGAAGACAGAAAATTTGCTGACATTGGTAA
TACAGTCAAATTGCAGTACTCTGCGGGTGTATACAGAATAGCAGAATGGGCAGACATTACGAATGCACAC
GGTGTGGTGGTTTAGCTTGCCTCGTCCCCGCCGGGTCACCCGGCCAGCGACATGGAGGCCCAGAATACCC
TCCTTGACAGTCTTGACGTGCGCAGCTCAGGGGCATGATGTGACTGTCGCCCGTACATTTAGCCCATACA
TCCCCATGTATAATCATTTGCATCCATACATTTTGATGGCCGCACGGCGCGAAGCAAAAATTACGGCTCC
TCGCTGCGGACCTGCGAGCAGGGAAACGCTCCCCTCACAGACGCGTTGAATTGTCCCCACGCCGCGCCCC
TGTAGAGAAATATAAAAGGTTAGGATTTGCCACTGAGGTTCTTCTTTCATATACTTCCTTTTAAAATCTT
GCTAGGATACAGTTCTCACATCACATCCGAACATAAACAACCATGACAGTCAACACTAAGACCTATAGTG
AGAGAGCAGAAACTCATGCCTCACCAGTAGCACAACGATTATTTCGATTAATGGAACTGAAGAAAACCAA
TTTATGTGCATCAATTGATGTTGATACCACTAAGGAATTCCTTGAATTAATTGATAAATTGGGTCCTTAT
GTATGCTTAATCAAGACTCATATTGATATAATCAATGATTTTTCCTATGAATCCACTATTGAACCATTAT
TAGAACTTTCACGTAAACATCAATTTATGATTTTTGAAGATAGAAAATTTGCTGATATTGGTAATACCGT
GAAGAAACAATATATTGGTGGAGTTTATAAAATTAGTAGTTGGGCAGATATTACTAATGCTCATGGTGTC
ACTGGGAATGGAGTAGTTGAAGGATTAAAACAGGGAGCTAAAGAAACCACCACCAACCAAGAGCCAAGAG
GGTTATTGATGTTAGCTGAATTATCATCAGTGGGATCATTAGCATATGGAGAATATTCTCAAAAAACTGT
TGAAATTGCTAAATCCGATAAGGAATTTGTTATTGGATTTATTGCCCAACGTGATATGGGTGGACAAGAA
GAAGGATTTGATTGGCTTATTATGACACCTGGAGTTGGATTAGATGATAAAGGTGATGGATTAGGACAAC
AATATAGAACTGTTGATGAAGTTGTTAGCACTGGAACTGATATTATCATTGTTGGTAGAGGATTGTTTGG
TAAAGGAAGAGATCCAGATATTGAAGGTAAAAGGTATAGAGATGCTGGTTGGAATGCTTATTTGAAAAAG
ACTGGCCAATTATAATCAGTACTGACAATAAAAAGATTCTTGTTTTCAAGAACTTGTCATTTGTATAGTT
TTTTTATATTGTAGTTGTTCTATTTTAATCAAATGTTAGCGTGATTTATATTTTTTTTCGCCTCGACATC
ATCTGCCCAGATGCGAAGTTAAGTGCGCAGAAAGTAATATCATGCGTCAATCGTATGTGAATGCTGGTCG
CTATACTGCTGTCGATTCGATACTAACGCCGCCATCCAGTGTCGAAAACGACCTCGAATTCATCGAGTGG
ATTCGGCTTTGGGTACCGGGCCCGGCAACCAAACCCATACATCGGGATTCCTATAATACCTTCGTTGGTC
TCCCTAACATGTAGGTGGCGGAGGGGAGATATACAATAGAACAGATACCAGACAAGACATAATGGGCTAA
ACAAGACTACACCAATTACACTGCCTCATTGATGGTGGTACATAACGAACTAATACTGTAGCCCTAGACT
TGATAGCCATCATCATATCGAAGTTTCACTACCCTTTTTCCATTTGCCATCTATTGAAGTAATAATAGGC
GCATGCAACTTCTTTTCTTTTTTTTTCTTTTCTCTCTCCCCCGTTGTTGTCTCACCATATCCGCAATGAC
AAAAAAATGATGGAAGACACTAAAGGAAAAATTTAACGACAAAGACAGCACCAACAGATGTCGTTGTTCC
AGAGCTGATGAGGGGTATCTCGAAGCACACGAAACTTTTTCCTTCCTTCATTCACGCACACTACTCTCTA
ATGAGCAACGGTATACGGCCTTCCTTCCAGTTACTTGAATTTGAAATAAAAAAAAGTTTGCTGTCTTGCT
ATCAAGTATA
Features (pLannotate 1.2.2; 28 found; start..end, strand, type, name):
     12..32      +  promoter       PLtetO-1 promoter (fragment): modified phage lambda PL promoter with tet operator sites (Lutz and Bujard, 1997)
     34..54      +  promoter       PLtetO-1 promoter (fragment): modified phage lambda PL promoter with tet operator sites (Lutz and Bujard, 1997)
     53..76      +  promoter       ADH1 promoter (fragment): S. cerevisiae ADH1; promoter for alcohol dehydrogenase 1
    105..545     +  CDS            GAL4 DNA binding domain: DNA binding domain of the GAL4 transcriptional activator; Saccharomyces cerevisiae GAL4 (truncated)
    582..1439    +  CDS            PGR (fragment): PRGR_SHEEP - Also known as NR3C3. Experimental evidence at transcript level: Swiss-Prot protein existence level 2. The steroid hormones and their receptors are involved in the regulation of eukaryotic gene expression and affect cellular proliferation and differentiation in target tissues. Transcriptional activator of several progesteron-dependent promoters in a variety of cell types. Involved in activation of SRC-dependent MAPK signaling on hormone stimulation. From Ovis aries (Sheep).
   1494..2375    +  CDS            MSN2 (fragment): MSN2_YEAST - Experimental evidence at protein level: Swiss-Prot protein existence level 1. Positive transcriptional factor that acts as a component of the stress responsive system. Recognizes and binds to the stress response element (STRE) which is involved in the response to various forms of stress (heat, oxidative, osmotic, etc.). Involved in the regulation of the CTT1, DDR2, HSP12 genes. May be regulated via WHI2- PSR1 complex phosphatase activity. From Saccharomyces cerevisiae (strain ATCC 204508 / S288c) (Baker's yeast).
   2851..3244    +  CDS            URA3 (fragment): orotidine-5'-phosphate decarboxylase, required for uracil biosynthesis; S. cerevisiae URA3; yeast auxotrophic marker, counterselectable with 5-fluoroorotic acid (5-FOA)
   3281..3299    -  promoter       T3 promoter: promoter for bacteriophage T3 RNA polymerase
   3344..3360    -  protein_bind   lac operator: The lac repressor binds to the lac operator to inhibit transcription in E. coli. This inhibition can be relieved by adding lactose or isopropyl-β-D-thiogalactopyranoside (IPTG). lac repressor encoded by lacI
   3368..3398    -  promoter       lac promoter: promoter for the E. coli lac operon
   3413..3434    -  protein_bind   CAP binding site: CAP binding activates transcription in the presence of cAMP. E. coli catabolite activator protein
   3447..3539    -  CDS            lacI (fragment): lac repressor; lacI; The lac repressor binds to the lac operator to inhibit transcription in E. coli. This inhibition can be relieved by adding lactose or isopropyl-β-D-thiogalactopyranoside (IPTG).
   3722..4310    -  rep_origin     ori: high-copy-number ColE1/pMB1/pBR322/pUC origin of replication
   4481..5341    -  CDS            AmpR: β-lactamase; bla; confers resistance to ampicillin, carbenicillin, and related antibiotics
   5342..5446    -  promoter       AmpR promoter: bla
   5558..5593    +  CDS            rop (fragment): Rop protein, which maintains plasmids at low copy number; rop
   5695..5744    +  misc_feature   bom (fragment): basis of mobility region from pBR322
   5752..5884    +  promoter       URA3 promoter (fragment): S. cerevisiae URA3
   6032..6083    +  misc_feature   bom (fragment): basis of mobility region from pBR322
   6111..6539    -  rep_origin     f1 ori (sequence partly withheld): f1 bacteriophage origin of replication; arrow indicates direction of (+) strand synthesis
   6543..6700    -  CDS            lacZα (fragment): LacZα fragment of β-galactosidase; lacZ fragment
   6703..6721    +  promoter       T7 promoter: promoter for bacteriophage T7 RNA polymerase
   6744..6873    +  promoter       URA3 promoter (fragment): S. cerevisiae URA3
   6874..7249    +  CDS            URA3 (fragment): orotidine-5'-phosphate decarboxylase, required for uracil biosynthesis; S. cerevisiae URA3; yeast auxotrophic marker, counterselectable with 5-fluoroorotic acid (5-FOA)
   7288..7631    +  promoter       TEF promoter: Ashbya gossypii TEF promoter
   7650..8438    +  CDS            URA3: PYRF_YEAST - Experimental evidence at protein level: Swiss-Prot protein existence level 1. From Saccharomyces cerevisiae (strain ATCC 204508 / S288c) (Baker's yeast).
   8450..8647    +  terminator     TEF terminator: Ashbya gossypii TEF terminator
   8733..10      +  promoter       ADH1 promoter (fragment) (across the origin): S. cerevisiae ADH1; promoter for alcohol dehydrogenase 1
