[The description below was written by a language model from this plasmid's Addgene catalogue record and pLannotate feature annotations shown in this document.]
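Description:
pHES941 is a yeast expression plasmid built on the pAAD606 backbone that constitutively produces GPM, a progesterone-inducible synthetic transcription factor for Saccharomyces cerevisiae. In E. coli it is propagated through a high-copy ColE1/pUC-type origin with ampicillin resistance (bla), and the backbone also carries an f1 origin and the T3/T7 promoter and lac/lacZα remnants typical of a pBluescript-like cloning vector. No yeast replication origin (2μ or CEN/ARS) is annotated. Instead, a complete URA3 coding sequence driven by the Ashbya gossypii TEF promoter and terminator is accompanied by separate URA3 promoter and coding fragments positioned on either side of the yeast cassettes. This arrangement looks like homology arms for integration at the ura3 locus, although the record does not state the mode of maintenance. Selection in yeast is by uracil prototrophy.

The payload is a single fusion open reading frame of about 2.3 kb comprising the Gal4 DNA-binding domain, the ligand-binding domain of the progesterone receptor (human PGR according to the catalogue; the automated annotation matched a sheep orthologue), and a portion of yeast Msn2 serving as the activation domain. It sits downstream of ADH1 promoter sequence, which fits the stated constitutive expression; two very short hits to tet-operator-containing promoter sequence lie near the promoter junction, and their function is not described. No terminator for the fusion gene is annotated. Hormone binding to the receptor domain is expected to activate the factor, which then drives transcription from promoters bearing Gal4 binding sites. The plasmid was made for synthetic circuits that give independent, tunable control of gene expression in yeast. The sequenced record is slightly longer than the listed total size.
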