Addgene plasmid #87942: pHES941
Purpose: Constitutively expresses progesterone-inducible synthetic transcription factor in yeast. It activates transcription of promoters containing Gal4 binding sites.
Depositing lab: Hana El-Samad. Depositing organization: University of California, San Francisco (UCSF). Publication: Robust Synthetic Circuits for Two-Dimensional Control of Gene Expression in Yeast. Aranda-Diaz A, Mace K, Zuleta I, Harrigan P, El-Samad H. ACS Synth Biol. 2016 Dec 27. doi: 10.1021/acssynbio.6b00251. PubMed 27930885.
Backbone
  Vector backbone: pAAD606
  Backbone size w/o insert (bp): 7000
  Total vector size (bp): 9173
  Vector type: Yeast Expression
  Selectable markers: URA3
Growth in bacteria
  Bacterial resistance: Ampicillin, 100 μg/mL
  Growth temperature: 37°C
  Growth strain: DH5alpha
  Copy number: Unknown
Gene/Insert
  Gene/Insert name: GAL4 DBD - hPR LBD - MSN2 AD (alt name: GPM)
  Species: H. sapiens (human), S. cerevisiae (budding yeast), Synthetic
  Insert size (bp): 2306
  Entrez Gene: PGR (a.k.a. NR3C3, PR)
Terms and licenses: Academic/Nonprofit Terms; Industry Terms: Not Available to Industry
How to cite: pHES941 was a gift from Hana El-Samad (Addgene plasmid # 87942 ; http://n2t.net/addgene:87942 ; RRID:Addgene_87942)
